>Addgene plasmid #88847 | Px461-Cas9n-Trp53-sgRNA-beta | addgene partial sequence | sequence record 175009 | Addgene Partial NGS Result
TGCCTTCGCCCCGTGCCCCGCTCCGCCGCCGCCTCGCGCCGCCCGCCCCGGCTCTGACTGACCGCGTTAC
TCCCACAGGTGAGCGGGCGGGACGGCCCTTCTCCTCCGGGCTGTAATTAGCTGAGCAAGAGGTAAGGGTT
TAAGGGATGGTTGGTTGGTGGGGTATTAATGTTTAATTACCTGGAGCACCTGCCTGAAATCACTTTTTTT
CAGGTTGGACCGGTGCCACCATGGACTATAAGGACCACGACGGAGACTACAAGGATCATGATATTGATTA
CAAAGACGATGACGATAAGATGGCCCCAAAGAAGAAGCGGAAGGTCGGTATCCACGGAGTCCCAGCAGCC
GACAAGAAGTACAGCATCGGCCTGGCCATCGGCACCAACTCTGTGGGCTGGGCCGTGATCACCGACGAGT
ACAAGGTGCCCAGCAAGAAATTCAAGGTGCTGGGCAACACCGACCGGCACAGCATCAAGAAGAACCTGAT
CGGAGCCCTGCTGTTCGACAGCGGCGAAACAGCCGAGGCCACCCGGCTGAAGAGAACCGCCAGAAGAAGA
TACACCAGACGGAAGAACCGGATCTGCTATCTGCAAGAGATCTTCAGCAACGAGATGGCCAAGGTGGACG
ACAGCTTCTTCCACAGACTGGAAGAGTCCTTCCTGGTGGAAGAGGATAAGAAGCACGAGCGGCACCCCAT
CTTCGGCAACATCGTGGACGAGGTGGCCTACCACGAGAAGTACCCCACCATCTACCACCTGAGAAAGAAA
CTGGTGGACAGCACCGACAAGGCCGACCTGCGGCTGATCTATCTGGCCCTGGCCCACATGATCAAGTTCC
GGGGCCACTTCCTGATCGAGGGCGACCTGAACCCCGACAACAGCGACGTGGACAAGCTGTTCATCCAGCT
GGTGCAGACCTACAACCAGCTGTTCGAGGAAAACCCCATCAACGCCAGCGGCGTGGACGCCAAGGCCATC
CTGTCTGCCAGACTGAGCAAGAGCAGACGGCTGGAAAATCTGATCGCCCAGCTGCCCGGCGAGAAGAAGA
ATGGCCTGTTCGGCAACCTGATTGCCCTGAGCCTGGGCCTGACCCCCAACTTCAAGAGCAACTTCGACCT
GGCCGAGGATGCCAAACTGCAGCTGAGCAAGGACACCTACGACGACGACCTGGACAACCTGCTGGCCCAG
ATCGGCGACCAGTACGCCGACCTGTTTCTGGCCGCCAAGAACCTGTCCGACGCCATCCTGCTGAGCGACA
TCCTGAGAGTGAACACCGAGATCACCAAGGCCCCCCTGAGCGCCTCTATGATCAAGAGATACGACGAGCA
CCACCAGGACCTGACCCTGCTGAAAGCTCTCGTGCGGCAGCAGCTGCCTGAGAAGTACAAAGAGATTTTC
TTCGACCAGAGCAAGAACGGCTACGCCGGCTACATTGACGGCGGAGCCAGCCAGGAAGAGTTCTACAAGT
TCATCAAGCCCATCCTGGAAAAGATGGACGGCACCGAGGAACTGCTCGTGAAGCTGAACAGAGAGGACCT
GCTGCGGAAGCAGCGGACCTTCGACAACGGCAGCATCCCCCACCAGATCCACCTGGGAGAGCTGCACGCC
ATTCTGCGGCGGCAGGAAGATTTTTACCCATTCCTGAAGGACAACCGGGAAAAGATCGAGAAGATCCTGA
CCTTCCGCATCCCCTACTACGTGGGCCCTCTGGCCAGGGGAAACAGCAGATTCGCCTGGATGACCAGAAA
GAGCGAGGAAACCATCACCCCCTGGAACTTCGAGGAAGTGGTGGACAAGGGCGCTTCCGCCCAGAGCTTC
ATCGAGCGGATGACCAACTTCGATAAGAACCTGCCCAACGAGAAGGTGCTGCCCAAGCACAGCCTGCTGT
ACGAGTACTTCACCGTGTATAACGAGCTGACCAAAGTGAAATACGTGACCGAGGGAATGAGAAAGCCCGC
CTTCCTGAGCGGCGAGCAGAAAAAGGCCATCGTGGACCTGCTGTTCAAGACCAACCGGAAAGTGACCGTG
AAGCAGCTGAAAGAGGACTACTTCAAGAAAATCGAGTGCTTCGACTCCGTGGAAATCTCCGGCGTGGAAG
ATCGGTTCAACGCCTCCCTGGGCACATACCACGATCTGCTGAAAATTATCAAGGACAAGGACTTCCTGGA
CAATGAGGAAAACGAGGACATTCTGGAAGATATCGTGCTGACCCTGACACTGTTTGAGGACAGAGAGATG
ATCGAGGAACGGCTGAAAACCTATGCCCACCTGTTCGACGACAAAGTGATGAAGCAGCTGAAGCGGCGGA
GATACACCGGCTGGGGCAGGCTGAGCCGGAAGCTGATCAACGGCATCCGGGACAAGCAGTCCGGCAAGAC
AATCCTGGATTTCCTGAAGTCCGACGGCTTCGCCAACAGAAACTTCATGCAGCTGATCCACGACGACAGC
CTGACCTTTAAAGAGGACATCCAGAAAGCCCAGGTGTCCGGCCAGGGCGATAGCCTGCACGAGCACATTG
CCAATCTGGCCGGCAGCCCCGCCATTAAGAAGGGCATCCTGCAGACAGTGAAGGTGGTGGACGAGCTCGT
GAAAGTGATGGGCCGGCACAAGCCCGAGAACATCGTGATCGAAATGGCCAGAGAGAACCAGACCACCCAG
AAGGGACAGAAGAACAGCCGCGAGAGAATGAAGCGGATCGAAGAGGGCATCAAAGAGCTGGGCAGCCAGA
TCCTGAAAGAACACCCCGTGGAAAACACCCAGCTGCAGAACGAGAAGCTGTACCTGTACTACCTGCAGAA
TGGGCGGGATATGTACGTGGACCAGGAACTGGACATCAACCGGCTGTCCGACTACGATGTGGACCATATC
GTGCCTCAGAGCTTTCTGAAGGACGACTCCATCGACAACAAGGTGCTGACCAGAAGCGACAAGAACCGGG
GCAAGAGCGACAACGTGCCCTCCGAAGAGGTCGTGAAGAAGATGAAGAACTACTGGCGGCAGCTGCTGAA
CGCCAAGCTGATTACCCAGAGAAAGTTCGACAATCTGACCAAGGCCGAGAGAGGCGGCCTGAGCGAACTG
GATAAGGCCGGCTTCATCAAGAGACAGCTGGTGGAAACCCGGCAGATCACAAAGCACGTGGCACAGATCC
TGGACTCCCGGATGAACACTAAGTACGACGAGAATGACAAGCTGATCCGGGAAGTGAAAGTGATCACCCT
GAAGTCCAAGCTGGTGTCCGATTTCCGGAAGGATTTCCAGTTTTACAAAGTGCGCGAGATCAACAACTAC
CACCACGCCCACGACGCCTACCTGAACGCCGTCGTGGGAACCGCCCTGATCAAAAAGTACCCTAAGCTGG
AAAGCGAGTTCGTGTACGGCGACTACAAGGTGTACGACGTGCGGAAGATGATCGCCAAGAGCGAGCAGGA
AATCGGCAAGGCTACCGCCAAGTACTTCTTCTACAGCAACATCATGAACTTTTTCAAGACCGAGATTACC
CTGGCCAACGGCGAGATCCGGAAGCGGCCTCTGATCGAGACAAACGGCGAAACCGGGGAGATCGTGTGGG
ATAAGGGCCGGGATTTTGCCACCGTGCGGAAAGTGCTGAGCATGCCCCAAGTGAATATCGTGAAAAAGAC
CGAGGTGCAGACAGGCGGCTTCAGCAAAGAGTCTATCCTGCCCAAGAGGAACAGCGATAAGCTGATCGCC
AGAAAGAAGGACTGGGACCCTAAGAAGTACGGCGGCTTCGACAGCCCCACCGTGGCCTATTCTGTGCTGG
TGGTGGCCAAAGTGGAAAAGGGCAAGTCCAAGAAACTGAAGAGTGTGAAAGAGCTGCTGGGGATCACCAT
CATGGAAAGAAGCAGCTTCGAGAAGAATCCCATCGACTTTCTGGAAGCCAAGGGCTACAAAGAAGTGAAA
AAGGACCTGATCATCAAGCTGCCTAAGTACTCCCTGTTCGAGCTGGAAAACGGCCGGAAGAGAATGCTGG
CCTCTGCCGGCGAACTGCAGAAGGGAAACGAACTGGCCCTGCCCTCCAAATATGTGAACTTCCTGTACCT
GGCCAGCCACTATGAGAAGCTGAAGGGCTCCCCCGAGGATAATGAGCAGAAACAGCTGTTTGTGGAACAG
CACAAGCACTACCTGGACGAGATCATCGAGCAGATCAGCGAGTTCTCCAAGAGAGTGATCCTGGCCGACG
CTAATCTGGACAAAGTGCTGTCCGCCTACAACAAGCACCGGGATAAGCCCATCAGAGAGCAGGCCGAGAA
TATCATCCACCTGTTTACCCTGACCAATCTGGGAGCCCCTGCCGCCTTCAAGTACTTTGACACCACCATC
GACCGGAAGAGGTACACCAGCACCAAAGAGGTGCTGGACGCCACCCTGATCCACCAGAGCATCACCGGCC
TGTACGAGACACGGATCGACCTGTCTCAGCTGGGAGGCGACAAAAGGCCGGCGGCCACGAAAAAGGCCGG
CCAGGCAAAAAAGAAAAAGGAATTCGGCAGTGGAGAGGGCAGAGGAAGTCTGCTAACATGCGGTGACGTC
GAGGAGAATCCTGGCCCAGTGAGCAAGGGCGAGGAGCTGTTCACCGGGGTGGTGCCCATCCTGGTCGAGC
TGGACGGCGACGTAAACGGCCACAAGTTCAGCGTGTCCGGCGAGGGCGAGGGCGATGCCACCTACGGCAA
GCTGACCCTGAAGTTCATCTGCACCACCGGCAAGCTGCCCGTGCCCTGGCCCACCCTCGTGACCACCCTG
ACCTACGGCGTGCAGTGCTTCAGCCGCTACCCCGACCACATGAAGCAGCACGACTTCTTCAAGTCCGCCA
TGCCCGAAGGCTACGTCCAGGAGCGCACCATCTTCTTCAAGGACGACGGCAACTACAAGACCCGCGCCGA
GGTGAAGTTCGAGGGCGACACCCTGGTGAACCGCATCGAGCTGAAGGGCATCGACTTCAAGGAGGACGGC
AACATCCTGGGGCACAAGCTGGAGTACAACTACAACAGCCACAACGTCTATATCATGGCCGACAAGCAGA
AGAACGGCATCAAGGTGAACTTCAAGATCCGCCACAACATCGAGGACGGCAGCGTGCAGCTCGCCGACCA
CTACCAGCAGAACACCCCCATCGGCGACGGCCCCGTGCTGCTGCCCGACAACCACTACCTGAGCACCCAG
TCCGCCCTGAGCAAAGACCCCAACGAGAAGCGCGATCACATGGTCCTGCTGGAGTTCGTGACCGCCGCCG
GGATCACTCTCGGCATGGACGAGCTGTACAAGGAATTCTAACTAGAGCTCGCTGATCAGCCTCGACTGTG
CCTTCTAGTTGCCAGCCATCTGTTGTTTGCCCCTCCCCCGTGCCTTCCTTGACCCTGGAAGGTGCCACTC
CCACTGTCCTTTCCTAATAAAATGAGGAAATTGCATCGCATTGTCTGAGTAGGTGTCATTCTATTCTGGG
GGGTGGGGTGGGGCAGGACAGCAAGGGGGAGGATTGGGAAGAGAATAGCAGGCATGCTGGGGAGCGGCCG
CAGGAACCCCTAGTGATGGAGTTGGCCACTCCCTCTCTGCGCGCTCGCTCGCTCACTGAGGCCGGGCGAC
CAAAGGTCGCCCGACGCCCGGGCTTTGCCCGGGCGGCCTCAGTGAGCGAGCGAGCGCGCAGCTGCCTGCA
GGGGCGCCTGATGCGGTATTTTCTCCTTACGCATCTGTGCGGTATTTCACACCGCATA
[95 nt withheld, positions 5729-5823]
T
[46 nt withheld, positions 5825-5870]
C
[141 nt withheld, positions 5872-6012]
CCTTTGACGTTGGAGTCCACGTTCTTT
[37 nt withheld, positions 6040-6076]
ACTCTATCTCGGGCTATTCTTTTGATTTATAAGGGATTTTGCCGATTTCGGTCTATTGGTTAAAAAATGA
GCTGATTTAACAAAAATTTAACGCGAATTTTAACAAAATATTAACGTTTACAATTTTATGGTGCACTCTC
AGTACAATCTGCTCTGATGCCGCATAGTTAAGCCAGCCCCGACACCCGCCAACACCCGCTGACGCGCCCT
GACGGGCTTGTCTGCTCCCGGCATCCGCTTACAGACAAGCTGTGACCGTCTCCGGGAGCTGCATGTGTCA
GAGGTTTTCACCGTCATCACCGAAACGCGCGAGACGAAAGGGCCTCGTGATACGCCTATTTTTATAGGTT
AATGTCATGATAATAATGGTTTCTTAGACGTCAGGTGGCACTTTTCGGGGAAATGTGCGCGGAACCCCTA
TTTGTTTATTTTTCTAAATACATTCAAATATGTATCCGCTCATGAGACAATAACCCTGATAAATGCTTCA
ATAATATTGAAAAAGGAAGAGTATGAGTATTCAACATTTCCGTGTCGCCCTTATTCCCTTTTTTGCGGCA
TTTTGCCTTCCTGTTTTTGCTCACCCAGAAACGCTGGTGAAAGTAAAAGATGCTGAAGATCAGTTGGGTG
CACGAGTGGGTTACATCGAACTGGATCTCAACAGCGGTAAGATCCTTGAGAGTTTTCGCCCCGAAGAACG
TTTTCCAATGATGAGCACTTTTAAAGTTCTGCTATGTGGCGCGGTATTATCCCGTATTGACGCCGGGCAA
GAGCAACTCGGTCGCCGCATACACTATTCTCAGAATGACTTGGTTGAGTACTCACCAGTCACAGAAAAGC
ATCTTACGGATGGCATGACAGTAAGAGAATTATGCAGTGCTGCCATAACCATGAGTGATAACACTGCGGC
CAACTTACTTCTGACAACGATCGGAGGACCGAAGGAGCTAACCGCTTTTTTGCACAACATGGGGGATCAT
GTAACTCGCCTTGATCGTTGGGAACCGGAGCTGAATGAAGCCATACCAAACGACGAGCGTGACACCACGA
TGCCTGTAGCAATGGCAACAACGTTGCGCAAACTATTAACTGGCGAACTACTTACTCTAGCTTCCCGGCA
ACAATTAATAGACTGGATGGAGGCGGATAAAGTTGCAGGACCACTTCTGCGCTCGGCCCTTCCGGCTGGC
TGGTTTATTGCTGATAAATCTGGAGCCGGTGAGCGTGGAAGCCGCGGTATCATTGCAGCACTGGGGCCAG
ATGGTAAGCCCTCCCGTATCGTAGTTATCTACACGACGGGGAGTCAGGCAACTATGGATGAACGAAATAG
ACAGATCGCTGAGATAGGTGCCTCACTGATTAAGCATTGGTAACTGTCAGACCAAGTTTACTCATATATA
CTTTAGATTGATTTAAAACTTCATTTTTAATTTAAAAGGATCTAGGTGAAGATCCTTTTTGATAATCTCA
TGACCAAAATCCCTTAACGTGAGTTTTCGTTCCACTGAGCGTCAGACCCCGTAGAAAAGATCAAAGGATC
TTCTTGAGATCCTTTTTTTCTGCGCGTAATCTGCTGCTTGCAAACAAAAAAACCACCGCTACCAGCGGTG
GTTTGTTTGCCGGATCAAGAGCTACCAACTCTTTTTCCGAAGGTAACTGGCTTCAGCAGAGCGCAGATAC
CAAATACTGTTCTTCTAGTGTAGCCGTAGTTAGGCCACCACTTCAAGAACTCTGTAGCACCGCCTACATA
CCTCGCTCTGCTAATCCTGTTACCAGTGGCTGCTGCCAGTGGCGATAAGTCGTGTCTTACCGGGTTGGAC
TCAAGACGATAGTTACCGGATAAGGCGCAGCGGTCGGGCTGAACGGGGGGTTCGTGCACACAGCCCAGCT
TGGAGCGAACGACCTACACCGAACTGAGATACCTACAGCGTGAGCTATGAGAAAGCGCCACGCTTCCCGA
AGGGAGAAAGGCGGACAGGTATCCGGTAAGCGGCAGGGTCGGAACAGGAGAGCGCACGAGGGAGCTTCCA
GGGGGAAACGCCTGGTATCTTTATAGTCCTGTCGGGTTTCGCCACCTCTGACTTGAGCGTCGATTTTTGT
GATGCTCGTCAGGGGGGCGGAGCCTATGGAAAAACGCCAGCAACGCGGCCTTTTTACGGTTCCTGGCCTT
TTGCTGGCCTTTTGCTCACATGTGAGGGCCTATTTCCCATGATTCCTTCATATTTGCATATACGATACAA
GGCTGTTAGAGAGATAATTGGAATTAATTTGACTGTAAACACAAAGATATTAGTACAAAATACGTGACGT
AGAAAGTAATAATTTCTTGGGTAGTTTGCAGTTTTAAAATTATGTTTTAAAATGGACTATCATATGCTTA
CCGTAACTTGAAAGTATTTCGATTTCTTGGCTTTATATATCTTGTGGAAAGGACGAAACACCGAGGAGCT
CCTGACACTCGGGTTTTAGAGCTAGAAATAGCAAGTTAAAATAAGGCTAGTCCGTTATCAACTTGAAAAA
GTGGCACCGAGTCGGTGCTTTTTTGTTTTAGAGCTAGAAATAGCAAGTTAAAATAAGGCTAGTCCGTTTT
TAGCGCGTGCGCCAATTCTGCAGACAAATGGCTCTAGAGGTACCCGTTACATAACTTACGGTAAATGGCC
CGCCTGGCTGACCGCCCAACGACCCCCGCCCATTGACGTCAATAGTAACGCCAATAGGGACTTTCCATTG
ACGTCAATGGGTGGAGTATTTACGGTAAACTGCCCACTTGGCAGTACATCAAGTGTATCATATGCCAAGT
ACGCCCCCTATTGACGTCAATGACGGTAAATGGCCCGCCTGGCATTGTGCCCAGTACATGACCTTATGGG
ACTTTCCTACTTGGCAGTACATCTACGTATTAGTCATCGCTATTACCATGGTCGAGGTGAGCCCCACGTT
CTGCTTCACTCTCCCCATCTCCCCCCCCTCCCCACCCCCAATTTTGTATTTATTTATTTTTTAATTATTT
TGTGCAGCGATGGGGGCGGGGGG
