[The description below was written by a language model from this plasmid's Addgene catalogue record.]
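Description:
Px461-Cas9n-Trp53-sgRNA-beta is a mammalian expression CRISPR plasmid built on the pSpCas9n(BB)-2A-GFP (PX461) backbone and intended for knockout of the mouse Trp53 gene, which encodes the p53 tumour suppressor. It is propagated in E. coli under ampicillin selection; the record lists the copy number as unknown and includes no feature table, so the origin of replication, promoters and other regulatory elements are not explicitly documented here.

The payload is a single guide RNA spacer targeting M. musculus Trp53, cloned into the guide scaffold position of the backbone. As the backbone name indicates, the same plasmid co-expresses the nickase form of Streptococcus pyogenes Cas9 (Cas9n) linked through a 2A self-cleaving peptide to GFP, so that transfected cells produce the nickase and a fluorescent marker from one transcript and can be identified or sorted by fluorescence. Because a nickase cuts only one DNA strand, a single guide does not efficiently generate a double-strand break; such constructs are generally used in pairs, with two offset guides directing nicks to opposite strands to create a break with reduced off-target activity. The "beta" suffix suggests that this plasmid is one member of such a guide set, although the record does not name its partner. The stated purpose is CRISPR knockout of Trp53, and the associated publication concerns the role of the p53 family in mesendodermal differentiation of embryonic stem cells, which points to use in mouse embryonic stem cells.
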