Addgene plasmid #88847: Px461-Cas9n-Trp53-sgRNA-beta
Purpose: CRISPR KO of Trp53
Depositing lab: Joan Massague. Publication: The p53 Family Coordinates Wnt and Nodal Inputs in Mesendodermal Differentiation of Embryonic Stem Cells. Wang Q, Zou Y, Nowotschin S, Kim SY, Li QV, Soh CL, Su J, Zhang C, Shu W, Xi Q, Huangfu D, Hadjantonakis AK, Massague J. Cell Stem Cell. 2017 Jan 5;20(1):70-86. doi: 10.1016/j.stem.2016.10.002. Epub 2016 Nov 23. PubMed 27889317.
Backbone
  Vector backbone: pSpCas9n(BB)-2A-GFP (PX461)
  Vector type: Mammalian Expression, CRISPR
Growth in bacteria
  Bacterial resistance: Ampicillin, 100 μg/mL
  Growth temperature: 37°C
  Growth strain: DH5alpha
  Copy number: Unknown
Gene/Insert
  Gene/Insert name: Trp53
  gRNA/shRNA sequence: AGGAGCTCCTGACACTCGG
  Species: M. musculus (mouse)
  Entrez Gene: Trp53 (a.k.a. Tp53, bbl, bfy, bhy, p44, p53)
Terms and licenses: Academic/Nonprofit Terms; Industry Terms: Not Available to Industry
How to cite: Px461-Cas9n-Trp53-sgRNA-beta was a gift from Joan Massague (Addgene plasmid # 88847 ; http://n2t.net/addgene:88847 ; RRID:Addgene_88847)
